Addgene plasmid #64171: pHL
Purpose: (Empty Backbone) harbours marker genes HIS3 and LEU2
Depositing lab: Markus Ralser. Depositing organization: University of Cambridge. Publication: Saccharomyces cerevisiae single-copy plasmids for auxotrophy compensation, multiple marker selection, and for designing metabolically cooperating communities. Mulleder M, Campbell K, Matsarskaia O, Eckerstorfer F, Ralser M. F1000Res. 2016 Sep 20;5:2351. eCollection 2016. 10.12688/f1000research.9606.1 PubMed 27830062.
Backbone
  Vector backbone: pHLUM (version 2)
  Backbone size (bp): 9905
  Modifications to backbone: removed URA3 and MET17
  Vector type: Bacterial Expression, Yeast Expression
  Selectable markers: LEU2, HIS3
Growth in bacteria
  Bacterial resistance: Ampicillin, 100 μg/mL
  Growth temperature: 37°C
  Growth strain: DH5alpha
  Copy number: Low Copy
Gene/Insert
  Cloning method: Restriction Enzyme
Terms and licenses: Academic/Nonprofit Terms; Industry Terms: Not Available to Industry
How to cite: pHL was a gift from Markus Ralser (Addgene plasmid # 64171 ; http://n2t.net/addgene:64171 ; RRID:Addgene_64171)
