[The description below was written by a language model from this plasmid's Addgene catalogue record and the feature table of its GenBank file.]
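Description:
pHL is an empty E. coli–Saccharomyces cerevisiae shuttle backbone that carries two yeast auxotrophic markers, HIS3 and LEU2, on a single centromeric plasmid. It was derived from pHLUM (version 2) by removing the URA3 and MET17 markers. The catalogue backbone size of 9905 bp appears to refer to that parent, whereas the sequence record held for pHL itself is a 7193 bp circle.

In yeast the plasmid is maintained through a CEN/ARS element (the CEN6 centromere fused to an autonomously replicating sequence), which gives stable, roughly single-copy inheritance. Each marker is driven by its own native promoter: HIS3 encodes imidazoleglycerol-phosphate dehydratase for histidine biosynthesis, and LEU2 encodes 3-isopropylmalate dehydrogenase for leucine biosynthesis. In bacteria it is propagated through a ColE1/pUC-type origin and selected with ampicillin via the bla gene. The catalogue lists it as low copy, although the annotated origin is described as high-copy.

The rest of the backbone resembles the pRS/pBluescript family. A multiple cloning site is flanked by T7 and T3 promoters and M13 sequencing primer sites, and it sits next to lac promoter/operator and CAP-binding elements. Primer sites matching an f1 origin are annotated, but the origin itself is not listed as a feature. No insert is present.

According to the associated publication title, the plasmid series is intended for auxotrophy compensation, multiple marker selection and the design of metabolically cooperating yeast communities. pHL would therefore restore histidine and leucine prototrophy together in his3 leu2 laboratory strains, and the cloning site remains available for adding a gene of interest.
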