LOCUS       Exported 7193 bp ds-DNA circular SYN 13-MAY-2021
DEFINITION  harbours marker genes HIS3 and LEU2.
ACCESSION   .
VERSION     .
KEYWORDS    pHL
SOURCE      synthetic DNA construct
  ORGANISM  synthetic DNA construct
REFERENCE   1 (bases 1 to 7193)
  AUTHORS   Michael Mulleder, Kate Campbell, Olga Matsarskaia, Florian
            Eckerstorfer, Markus Ralser
  TITLE     Saccharomyces cerevisiae single-copy plasmids for auxotrophy
            compensation, multiple marker selection, and for designing
            metabolically cooperating communities
  JOURNAL   F1000Research
REFERENCE   2 (bases 1 to 7193)
  AUTHORS   .
  TITLE     Direct Submission
  JOURNAL   Exported May 13, 2021 from SnapGene Server 1.1.58
            http://www.snapgene.com
FEATURES             Location/Qualifiers
     source          1..7193
                     /organism="synthetic DNA construct"
                     /mol_type="other DNA"
     primer_bind     165..183
                     /label=pBRforEco
                     /note="pBR322 vectors, upsteam of EcoRI site, forward
                     primer"
     primer_bind     complement(221..243)
                     /label=pGEX 3'
                     /note="pGEX vectors, reverse primer"
     primer_bind     343..362
                     /label=pRS-marker
                     /note="pRS vectors, use to sequence yeast selectable
                     marker"
     promoter        507..694
                     /gene="S. cerevisiae HIS3"
                     /label=HIS3 promoter
     CDS             695..1357
                     /codon_start=1
                     /gene="S. cerevisiae HIS3"
                     /product="imidazoleglycerol-phosphate dehydratase, required
                     for histidine biosynthesis"
                     /label=HIS3
                     /note="yeast auxotrophic marker"
                     /translation="MTEQKALVKRITNETKIQIAISLKGGPLAIEHSIFPEKEAEAVAE
                     QATQSQVINVHTGIGFLDHMIHALAKHSGWSLIVECIGDLHIDDHHTTEDCGIALGQAF
                     KEALGAVRGVKRFGSGFAPLDEALSRAVVDLSNRPYAVVELGLQREKVGDLSCEMIPHF
                     LESFAEASRITLHVDCLRGKNDHHRSESAFKALAVAIREATSPNGTNDVPSTKGVLM"
     promoter        1806..2213
                     /gene="S. cerevisiae LEU2"
                     /label=LEU2 promoter
     CDS             2214..3308
                     /codon_start=1
                     /gene="S. cerevisiae LEU2"
                     /product="3-isopropylmalate dehydrogenase, required for
                     leucine biosynthesis"
                     /label=LEU2
                     /note="yeast auxotrophic marker"
                     /translation="MSAPKKIVVLPGDHVGQEITAEAIKVLKAISDVRSNVKFDFENHL
                     IGGAAIDATGVPLPDEALEASKKADAVLLGAVGGPKWGTGSVRPEQGLLKIRKELQLYA
                     NLRPCNFASDSLLDLSPIKPQFAKGTDFVVVRELVGGIYFGKRKEDDGDGVAWDSEQYT
                     VPEVQRITRMAAFMALQHEPPLPIWSLDKANVLASSRLWRKTVEETIKNEFPTLKVQHQ
                     LIDSAAMILVKNPTHLNGIIITSNMFGDIISDEASVIPGSLGLLPSASLASLPDKNTAF
                     GLYEPCHGSAPDLPKNKVNPIATILSAAMMLKLSLNLPEEGKAIEDAVKKVLDAGIRTG
                     DLGGSNSTTEVGDAVAEEVKKILA"
     primer_bind     complement(3980..4001)
                     /label=F1ori-F
                     /note="F1 origin, forward primer"
     primer_bind     4192..4211
                     /label=F1ori-R
                     /note="F1 origin, reverse primer"
     primer_bind     4428..4450
                     /label=M13/pUC Forward
                     /note="In lacZ gene"
     primer_bind     4442..4459
                     /label=M13 Forward
                     /note="In lacZ gene. Also called M13-F20 or M13 (-21)
                     Forward"
     primer_bind     4443..4459
                     /label=M13 fwd
                     /note="common sequencing primer, one of multiple similar
                     variants"
     primer_bind     4466..4485
                     /label=T7
                     /note="T7 promoter, forward primer"
     promoter        4466..4484
                     /label=T7 promoter
                     /note="promoter for bacteriophage T7 RNA polymerase"
     misc_feature    4493..4600
                     /label=MCS
                     /note="pBluescript multiple cloning site"
     promoter        complement(4612..4630)
                     /label=T3 promoter
                     /note="promoter for bacteriophage T3 RNA polymerase"
     primer_bind     complement(4651..4667)
                     /label=M13 rev
                     /note="common sequencing primer, one of multiple similar
                     variants"
     primer_bind     complement(4651..4667)
                     /label=M13 Reverse
                     /note="In lacZ gene. Also called M13-rev"
     primer_bind     complement(4664..4686)
                     /label=M13/pUC Reverse
                     /note="In lacZ gene"
     protein_bind    4675..4691
                     /label=lac operator
                     /bound_moiety="lac repressor encoded by lacI"
                     /note="The lac repressor binds to the lac operator to
                     inhibit transcription in E. coli. This inhibition can be
                     relieved by adding lactose or
                     isopropyl-beta-D-thiogalactopyranoside (IPTG)."
     promoter        complement(4699..4729)
                     /label=lac promoter
                     /note="promoter for the E. coli lac operon"
     protein_bind    4744..4765
                     /label=CAP binding site
                     /bound_moiety="E. coli catabolite activator protein"
                     /note="CAP binding activates transcription in the presence
                     of cAMP."
     primer_bind     complement(4882..4899)
                     /label=L4440
                     /note="L4440 vector, forward primer"
     rep_origin      complement(5053..5641)
                     /direction=LEFT
                     /label=ori
                     /note="high-copy-number ColE1/pMB1/pBR322/pUC origin of
                     replication"
     primer_bind     complement(5133..5152)
                     /label=pBR322ori-F
                     /note="pBR322 origin, forward primer"
     CDS             complement(5812..6672)
                     /codon_start=1
                     /gene="bla"
                     /product="beta-lactamase"
                     /label=AmpR
                     /note="confers resistance to ampicillin, carbenicillin, and
                     related antibiotics"
                     /translation="MSIQHFRVALIPFFAAFCLPVFAHPETLVKVKDAEDQLGARVGYI
                     ELDLNSGKILESFRPEERFPMMSTFKVLLCGAVLSRIDAGQEQLGRRIHYSQNDLVEYS
                     PVTEKHLTDGMTVRELCSAAITMSDNTAANLLLTTIGGPKELTAFFHNMGDHVTRLDRW
                     EPELNEAIPNDERDTTMPVAMATTLRKLLTGELLTLASRQQLIDWMEADKVAGPLLRSA
                     LPAGWFIADKSGAGERGSRGIIAALGPDGKPSRIVVIYTTGSQATMDERNRQIAEIGAS
                     LIKHW"
     primer_bind     6435..6454
                     /label=Amp-R
                     /note="Ampicillin resistance gene, reverse primer"
     promoter        complement(6673..6777)
                     /gene="bla"
                     /label=AmpR promoter
     misc_feature    6807..117
                     /label=CEN/ARS
                     /note="S. cerevisiae CEN6 centromere fused to an
                     autonomously replicating sequence"
ORIGIN
        1 ttacatcttc ggaaaacaaa aactattttt tctttaattt ctttttttac tttctatttt
       61 taatttatat atttatatta aaaaatttaa attataatta tttttatagc acgtgatgaa
      121 aaggacccta agaaaccatt attatcatga cattaaccta taaaaatagg cgtatcacga
      181 ggccctttcg tctcgcgcgt ttcggtgatg acggtgaaaa cctctgacac atgcagctcc
      241 cggagacggt cacagcttgt ctgtaagcgg atgccgggag cagacaagcc cgtcagggcg
      301 cgtcagcggg tgttggcgga cgtcggggct ggcttaacta tgcggcatca gagcagattg
      361 tactgagagt gcaccataat tccgttttaa gagcttggtg agcgctagga gtcactgcca
      421 ggtatcgttt gaacacggca ttagtcaggg aagtcataac acagtccttt cccgcaattt
      481 tctttttcta ttactcttgg cctcctctag tacactctat atttttttat gcctcggtaa
      541 tgattttcat tttttttttt ccacctagcg gatgactctt tttttttctt agcgattggc
      601 attatcacat aatgaattat acattatata aagtaatgtg atttcttcga agaatatact
      661 aaaaaatgag caggcaagat aaacgaaggc aaagatgaca gagcagaaag ccctagtaaa
      721 gcgtattaca aatgaaacca agattcagat tgcgatctct ttaaagggtg gtcccctagc
      781 gatagagcac tcgatcttcc cagaaaaaga ggcagaagca gtagcagaac aggccacaca
      841 atcgcaagtg attaacgtcc acacaggtat agggtttctg gaccatatga tacatgctct
      901 ggccaagcat tccggctggt cgctaatcgt tgagtgcatt ggtgacttac acatagacga
      961 ccatcacacc actgaagact gcgggattgc tctcggtcaa gcttttaaag aggccctagg
     1021 ggccgtgcgt ggagtaaaaa ggtttggatc aggatttgcg cctttggatg aggcactttc
     1081 cagagcggtg gtagatcttt cgaacaggcc gtacgcagtt gtcgaacttg gtttgcaaag
     1141 ggagaaagta ggagatctct cttgcgagat gatcccgcat tttcttgaaa gctttgcaga
     1201 ggctagcaga attaccctcc acgttgattg tctgcgaggc aagaatgatc atcaccgtag
     1261 tgagagtgcg ttcaaggctc ttgcggttgc cataagagaa gccacctcgc ccaatggtac
     1321 caacgatgtt ccctccacca aaggtgttct tatgtagtga caccgattat ttaaagctgc
     1381 agcatacgat atatatacat gtgtatatat gtatacctat gaatgtcagt aagtatgtat
     1441 acgaacagta tgatactgaa gatgacaagg taatgcatca ttctatacgt gtcattctga
     1501 acgaggcgcg ctttcctttt ttctttttgc tttttctttt tttttctctt gaactcgacg
     1561 cgccatcgag gagaacttct agtatatcta catacctaat attattgcct tattaaaaat
     1621 ggaatcccaa caattacatc aaaatccaca ttctcttcaa aatcaattgt cctgtacttc
     1681 cttgttcatg tgtgttcaaa aacgttatat ttataggata attatactct atttctcaac
     1741 aagtaattgg ttgtttggcc gagcggtcta aggcgcctga ttcaagaaat atcttgaccg
     1801 cagttaactg tgggaatact caggtatcgt aagatgcaag agttcgaatc tcttagcaac
     1861 cattattttt ttcctcaaca taacgagaac acacaggggc gctatcgcac agaatcaaat
     1921 tcgatgactg gaaatttttt gttaatttca gaggtcgcct gacgcatata cctttttcaa
     1981 ctgaaaaatt gggagaaaaa ggaaaggtga gagcgccgga accggctttt catatagaat
     2041 agagaagcgt tcatgactaa atgcttgcat cacaatactt gaagttgaca atattattta
     2101 aggacctatt gttttttcca ataggtggtt agcaatcgtc ttactttcta acttttctta
     2161 ccttttacat ttcagcaata tatatatata tatttcaagg atataccatt ctaatgtctg
     2221 cccctaagaa gatcgtcgtt ttgccaggtg accacgttgg tcaagaaatc acagccgaag
     2281 ccattaaggt tcttaaagct atttctgatg ttcgttccaa tgtcaagttc gatttcgaaa
     2341 atcatttaat tggtggtgct gctatcgatg ctacaggtgt tccacttcca gatgaggcgc
     2401 tggaagcctc caagaaggct gatgccgttt tgttaggtgc tgtgggtggt cctaaatggg
     2461 gtaccggtag tgttagacct gaacaaggtt tactaaaaat ccgtaaagaa cttcaattgt
     2521 acgccaactt aagaccatgt aactttgcat ccgactctct tttagactta tctccaatca
     2581 agccacaatt tgctaaaggt actgacttcg ttgttgtcag agaattagtg ggaggtattt
     2641 actttggtaa gagaaaggaa gacgatggtg atggtgtcgc ttgggatagt gaacaataca
     2701 ccgttccaga agtgcaaaga atcacaagaa tggccgcttt catggcccta caacatgagc
     2761 caccattgcc tatttggtcc ttggataaag ctaatgtttt ggcctcttca agattatgga
     2821 gaaaaactgt ggaggaaacc atcaagaacg aattccctac attgaaggtt caacatcaat
     2881 tgattgattc tgccgccatg atcctagtta agaacccaac ccacctaaat ggtattataa
     2941 tcaccagcaa catgtttggt gatatcatct ccgatgaagc ctccgttatc ccaggttcct
     3001 tgggtttgtt gccatctgcg tccttggcct ctttgccaga caagaacacc gcatttggtt
     3061 tgtacgaacc atgccacggt tctgctccag atttgccaaa gaataaggtc aaccctatcg
     3121 ccactatctt gtctgctgca atgatgttga aattgtcatt gaacttgcct gaagaaggta
     3181 aggccattga agatgcagtt aaaaaggttt tggatgcagg tatcagaact ggtgatttag
     3241 gtggttccaa cagtaccacc gaagtcggtg atgctgtcgc cgaagaagtt aagaaaatcc
     3301 ttgcttaaaa agattctctt tttttatgat atttgtacat aaactttata aatgaaattc
     3361 ataatagaaa cgacacgaaa ttacaaaatg gaatatgttc atagggtaga cgaaactata
     3421 tacgcaatct acatacattt atcaagaagg agaaaaagga ggatgtaaag gaatacaggt
     3481 aagcaaattg atactaatgg ctcaacgtga taaggaaaaa gaattgcact ttaacattaa
     3541 tattgacaag gaggagggca ccacacaaaa agttaggtgt aacagaaaat catgaaacta
     3601 tgattcctaa tttatatatt ggaggatttt ctctaaaaaa aaaaaaatac aacaaataaa
     3661 aaacactcaa tgacctgacc atttgatgga gtttaagtca ataccttctt gaaccatttc
     3721 ccataatggt gaaagttccc tcaagaattt tactctgtca gaaacggcct tacgacgtag
     3781 tcgaggatcc tatgcggtgt gaaataccgc acagatgcgt aaggagaaaa taccgcatca
     3841 ggaaattgta agcgttaata ttttgttaaa attcgcgtta aatttttgtt aaatcagctc
     3901 attttttaac caataggcca aaatcggcaa aatcccttat aaatcaaaag aatagaccga
     3961 gatagggttg agtgttgttc cagtttggaa caagagtcca ctattaaaga acgtggactc
     4021 caacgtcaaa ggnnnnnnnn nnnnnnnnnn nnnnnnnnnn nnnnnnnnnn nnnnnnnnnn
     4081 ntnnnnnnnn nnnnnnnnnn nnnnnnnnnn nnnnnnnnnn nnnnnnnnnn nnnnnnnnnn
     4141 nnnnnnnnnn nnnnnnnnnn nnnnnnnnnn nnngnnnnnn nnnnnnnnnn nnnnnnnnnn
     4201 nnnnnnnnnn nnnnnnnnnn nnnnnnnnnn nnnnnnnnnn nnnnnnnnnn nnnnnnnnnn
     4261 nnnnnnnnnn nnnnnnnnnn nnnnnnnnnn nnnnnnnnnn nnccattcgc cattcaggct
     4321 gcgcaactgt tgggaagggc gatcggtgcg ggcctcttcg ctattacgcc agctggcgaa
     4381 agggggatgt gctgcaaggc gattaagttg ggtaacgcca gggttttccc agtcacgacg
     4441 ttgtaaaacg acggccagtg aattgtaata cgactcacta tagggcgaat tggagctcca
     4501 ccgcggtggc ggccgctcta gaactagtgg gtcccccggg ctgcaggaat tcgatatcaa
     4561 gcttatcgat accgtcgacc tggagggggg gcccggtacc agcttttgtt ccctttagtg
     4621 agggttaatt tcgagcttgg cgtaatcatg gtcatagctg tttcctgtgt gaaattgtta
     4681 tccgctcaca attccacaca acatacgagc cggaagcata aagtgtaaag cctggggtgc
     4741 ctaatgagtg agctaactca cattaattgc gttgcgctca ctgcccgctt tccagtcggg
     4801 aaacctgtcg tgccagctgc attaatgaat cggccaacgc gcggggagag gcggtttgcg
     4861 tattgggcgc tcttccgctt cctcgctcac tgactcgctg cgctcggtcg ttcggctgcg
     4921 gcgagcggta tcagctcact caaaggcggt aatacggtta tccacagaat caggggataa
     4981 cgcaggaaag aacatgtgag caaaaggcca gcaaaaggcc aggaaccgta aaaaggccgc
     5041 gttgctggcg tttttccata ggctccgccc ccctgacgag catcacaaaa atcgacgctc
     5101 aagtcagagg tggcgaaacc cgacaggact ataaagatac caggcgtttc cccctggaag
     5161 ctccctcgtg cgctctcctg ttccgaccct gccgcttacc ggatacctgt ccgcctttct
     5221 cccttcggga agcgtggcgc tttctcatag ctcacgctgt aggtatctca gttcggtgta
     5281 ggtcgttcgc tccaagctgg gctgtgtgca cgaacccccc gttcagcccg accgctgcgc
     5341 cttatccggt aactatcgtc ttgagtccaa cccggtaaga cacgacttat cgccactggc
     5401 agcagccact ggtaacagga ttagcagagc gaggtatgta ggcggtgcta cagagttctt
     5461 gaagtggtgg cctaactacg gctacactag aaggacagta tttggtatct gcgctctgct
     5521 gaagccagtt accttcggaa aaagagttgg tagctcttga tccggcaaac aaaccaccgc
     5581 tggtagcggt ggtttttttg tttgcaagca gcagattacg cgcagaaaaa aaggatctca
     5641 agaagatcct ttgatctttt ctacggggtc tgacgctcag tggaacgaaa actcacgtta
     5701 agggattttg gtcatgagat tatcaaaaag gatcttcacc tagatccttt taaattaaaa
     5761 atgaagtttt aaatcaatct aaagtatata tgagtaaact tggtctgaca gttaccaatg
     5821 cttaatcagt gaggcaccta tctcagcgat ctgtctattt cgttcatcca tagttgcctg
     5881 actgcccgtc gtgtagataa ctacgatacg ggagggctta ccatctggcc ccagtgctgc
     5941 aatgataccg cgagacccac gctcaccggc tccagattta tcagcaataa accagccagc
     6001 cggaagggcc gagcgcagaa gtggtcctgc aactttatcc gcctccatcc agtctattaa
     6061 ttgttgccgg gaagctagag taagtagttc gccagttaat agtttgcgca acgttgttgc
     6121 cattgctaca ggcatcgtgg tgtcacgctc gtcgtttggt atggcttcat tcagctccgg
     6181 ttcccaacga tcaaggcgag ttacatgatc ccccatgttg tgaaaaaaag cggttagctc
     6241 cttcggtcct ccgatcgttg tcagaagtaa gttggccgca gtgttatcac tcatggttat
     6301 ggcagcactg cataattctc ttactgtcat gccatccgta agatgctttt ctgtgactgg
     6361 tgagtactca accaagtcat tctgagaata gtgtatgcgg cgaccgagtt gctcttgccc
     6421 ggcgtcaata cgggataata ccgcgccaca tagcagaact ttaaaagtgc tcatcattgg
     6481 aaaacgttct tcggggcgaa aactctcaag gatcttaccg ctgttgagat ccagttcgat
     6541 gtaacccact cgtgcaccca actgatcttc agcatctttt actttcacca gcgtttctgg
     6601 gtgagcaaaa acaggaaggc aaaatgccgc aaaaaaggga ataagggcga cacggaaatg
     6661 ttgaatactc atactcttcc tttttcaata ttattgaagc atttatcagg gttattgtct
     6721 catgagcgga tacatatttg aatgtattta gaaaaataaa caaatagggg ttccgcgcac
     6781 atttccccga aaagtgccac ctgacggatc gcttgcctgt aacttacacg cgcctcgtat
     6841 cttttaatga tggaataatt tgggaattta ctctgtattt atttattttt atgttttgta
     6901 tttggatttt agaaagtaaa taaagaaggt agaagagtta cggaatgaag aaaaaaaaat
     6961 aaacaaaggt ttaaaaaatt tcaacaaaaa gcgtacttta catatatatt tattagacaa
     7021 gaaaagcaga ttaaatagat atacattcga ttaacgataa gtaaaatgta aaatcacagg
     7081 attttcgtgt gtggtcttct acacagacaa gatgaaacaa ttcggcatta atacctgaga
     7141 gcaggaagag caagataaaa ggtagtattt gttggcgatc cccctagagt ctt
//
