>Addgene plasmid #64171 | pHL | addgene partial sequence | sequence record 111601 | pRSII-F1 5'-CGGCATCAGAGCAGATTGTAC-3'
CATAATTCCGTTTTAAGAGCTTGGTGAGCGCTAGGAGTCACTGCCAGGTATCGTTTGAACACGGCATTAG
TCAGGGAAGTCATAACACAGTCCTTTCCCGCAATTTTCTTTTTCTATTACTCTTGGCCTCCTCTAGTACA
CTCTATATTTTTTTATGCCTCGGTAATGATTTTCATTTTTTTTTTTCCACCTAGCGGATGACTCTTTTTT
TTTCTTAGCGATTGGCATTATCACATAATGAATTATACATTATATAAAGTAATGTGATTTCTTCGAAGAA
TATACTAAAAAATGAGCAGGCAAGATAAACGAAGGCAAAGATGACAGAGCAGAAAGCCCTAGTAAAGCGT
ATTACAAATGAAACCAAGATTCAGATTGCGATCTCTTTAAAGGGTGGTCCCCTAGCGATAGAGCACTCGA
TCTTCCCAGAAAAAGAGGCAGAAGCAGTAGCAGAACAGGCCACACAATCGCAAGTGATTAACGTCCACAC
AGGTATAGGGTTTCTGGACCATATGATACATGCTCTGGCCAAGCATTCCGGCTGGTCGCTAATCGTTGAG
TGCATTGGTGACTTACACATAGACGACCATCACACCACTGAAGACTGCGGGATTGCTCTCGGTCAAGCTT
TTAAAGAGGCCCTAGGGGCCGTGCGTGGAGTAAAAAGGTTTGGATCAGGATTTGCGCCTTTGGATGAGGC
ACTTTCCAGAGCGGTGGTAGATCTTTCGAACAGGCCGTACGCAGTTGTCGAACTTGGTTTGCAAAGGGAG
AAAGTAGGAGATCTCTCTTGCGAGATGATCCCGCATTTTCTTGAAAGCTTTGCAGAGGCTAGCAGAATTA
CCCTCCACGTTGATTGTCTGCGAGGCAAGAATGATCATCACCGTAGTGAGAGTGCGTTCAAGGCTCTTGC
GGTTGCCATAAGAGAAGCCACCTCGCCCAATGGTACCAACGATGTTCCCTCCACCAAAGGTGTTCTTATG
TAGTGACACCGATTATTTAAAGCTGCAGCATACGATATATATACATGTGTATATATGTATACCTATGAAT
GTCAGTAAGTATGTATACGAACAGTATGATACTGAAGATGACAAGGTAATGCATCATTCTATACGTGTCA
TTCTGAA
