>Addgene plasmid #64171 | pHL | addgene partial sequence | sequence record 111602 | LEU2-R 5'-accggtaccccatttaggac-3'
AACGGCATCAGCCTTCTTGGAGGCTTCCAGCGCCTCATCTGGAAGTGGAACACCTGTAGCATCGATAGCA
GCACCACCAATTAAATGATTTTCGAAATCGAACTTGACATTGGAACGAACATCAGAAATAGCTTTAAGAA
CCTTAATGGCTTCGGCTGTGATTTCTTGACCAACGTGGTCACCTGGCAAAACGACGATCTTCTTAGGGGC
AGACATTAGAATGGTATATCCTTGAAATATATATATATATATTGCTGAAATGTAAAAGGTAAGAAAAGTT
AGAAAGTAAGACGATTGCTAACCACCTATTGGAAAAAACAATAGGTCCTTAAATAATATTGTCAACTTCA
AGTATTGTGATGCAAGCATTTAGTCATGAACGCTTCTCTATTCTATATGAAAAGCCGGTTCCGGCGCTCT
CACCTTTCCTTTTTCTCCCAATTTTTCAGTTGAAAAAGGTATATGCGTCAGGCGACCTCTGAAATTAACA
AAAAATTTCCAGTCATCGAATTTGATTCTGTGCGATAGCGCCCCTGTGTGTTCTCGTTATGTTGAGGAAA
AAAATAATGGTTGCTAAGAGATTCGAACTCTTGCATCTTACGATACCTGAGTATTCCCACAGTTAACTGC
GGTCAAGATATTTCTTGAATCAGGCGCCTTAGACCGCTCGGCCAAACAACCAATTACTTGTTGAGAAATA
GAGTATAATTATCCTATAAATATAACGTTTTTGAACACACATGAACAAGGAAGTACAGGACAATTGATTT
TGAAGAGAATGTGGATTTTGATGTAATTGTTGGGATTCCATTTTTAATAAGGCAATAATATTAGGTATGT
AGATATACTAGAAGTTCTCCTCGATGGCGCGTCGAGTTCAAGAGAAAAAAA
