>Addgene plasmid #64171 | pHL | addgene partial sequence | sequence record 111604 | F1ori-R 5'-AGGGAAGAAAGCGAAAGGAG-3'
[73 nt withheld, positions 1-73]
CCATTCGCCATTCAGGCTGCGCAACTGTTGGGAAGGGCGATCGGTGCGGGCCTCTTCGCTATTACGCCAG
CTGGCGAAAGGGGGATGTGCTGCAAGGCGATTAAGTTGGGTAACGCCAGGGTTTTCCCAGTCACGACGTT
GTAAAACGACGGCCAGTGAATTGTAATACGACTCACTATAGGGCGAATTGGAGCTCCACCGCGGTGGCGG
CCGCTCTAGAACTAGTGGGTCCCCCGGGCTGCAGGAATTCGATATCAAGCTTATCGATACCGTCGACCTG
GAGGGGGGGCCCGGTACCAGCTTTTGTTCCCTTTAGTGAGGGTTAATTTCGAGCTTGGCGTAATCATGGT
CATAGCTGTTTCCTGTGTGAAATTGTTATCCGCTCACAATTCCACACAACATACGAGCCGGAAGCATAAA
GTGTAAAGCCTGGGGTGCCTAATGAGTGAGCTAACTCACATTAATTGCGTTGCGCTCACTGCCCGCTTTC
CAGTCGGGAAACCTGTCGTGCCAGCTGCATTAATGAATCGGCCAACGCGCGGGGAGAGGCGGTTTGCGTA
TTGGGCGCTCTTCCGCTTCCTCGCTCACTGACTCGCTGCGCTCGGTCGTTCGGCTGCGGCGAGCGGTATC
AGCTCACTCAAAGGCGGTAATACGGTTATCCACAGAATCAGGGGATAACGCAGGAAAGAACATGTGAGCA
AAAGGCCAGCAAAAGGCCAGGAACCGTAAAAAGGCCGCGTTGCTGGCGTTTTTCCATAGGCTCCGCCCCC
CTGACGAGCATCACAAAAATCGACGCTCAAGTCAGAGGTGGCGAAACCCGACAGGACTATAAAGATACCA
GGCGTTTCCCCCTGGAAGCTCCCTCGTGCGCTCTCCTGTTCCGACCCTGCCGCTTACCGGATACCTGTCC
GCCTTTCTCCCTTCG
