>Addgene plasmid #64171 | pHL | addgene partial sequence | sequence record 111605 | F1ori-F 5'-GTGGACTCTTGTTCCAAACTGG-3'
CCTATCTCGGTCTATTCTTTTGATTTATAAGGGATTTTGCCGATTTTGGCCTATTGGTTAAAAAATGAGC
TGATTTAACAAAAATTTAACGCGAATTTTAACAAAATATTAACGCTTACAATTTCCTGATGCGGTATTTT
CTCCTTACGCATCTGTGCGGTATTTCACACCGCATAGGATCCTCGACTACGTCGTAAGGCCGTTTCTGAC
AGAGTAAAATTCTTGAGGGAACTTTCACCATTATGGGAAATGGTTCAAGAAGGTATTGACTTAAACTCCA
TCAAATGGTCAGGTCATTGAGTGTTTTTTATTTGTTGTATTTTTTTTTTTTTAGAGAAAATCCTCCAATA
TATAAATTAGGAATCATAGTTTCATGATTTTCTGTTACACCTAACTTTTTGTGTGGTGCCCTCCTCCTTG
TCAATATTAATGTTAAAGTGCAATTCTTTTTCCTTATCACGTTGAGCCATTAGTATCAATTTGCTTACCT
GTATTCCTTTACATCCTCCTTTTTCTCCTTCTTGATAAATGTATGTAGATTGCGTATATAGTTTCGTCTA
CCCTATGAACATATTCCATTTTGTAATTTCGTGTCGTTTCTATTATGAATTTCATTTATAAAGTTTATGT
ACAAATATCATAAAAAAAGAGAATCTTTTTAAGCAAGGATTTTCTTAACTTCTTCGGCGACAGCATCACC
GACTTCGGTGGTACTGTTGGAACCACCTAAATCACCAGTTCTGATACCTGCATCCAAAACCTTTTTAACT
GCATCTTCAATGGCCTTACCTTCTTCAGGCAAGTTCAATGACAATTTCAACATCATTGCAGCAGACAAGA
TAGTGGCGATAGGGTTGACCTTATTCTTTGGCAAATCTGGAGCAGAACCGTGGCATGGTTCGTACAAACC
AAATGCGGTGTTCTTGTCTGGCAAAGAGGCCAAGGACGCAGATGGCAACAAACCCAAGGAACCTGGGATA
ACGGAGGCTTCATCGGAGATGATATCACCAAACATGTTGCTGGTGATTATAATACCATTTAGGTGGGTTG
GGTTCTTAACTAGGATCATGGCGGCAGA
